>Addgene plasmid #140875 | p3E-mScarlet | addgene full sequence | sequence record 325282 | Addgene NGS Result
CTTTCCTGCGTTATCCCCTGATTCTGTGGATAACCGTATTACCGCCTTTGAGTGAGCTGATACCGCTCGC
CGCAGCCGAACGACCGAGCGCAGCGAGTCAGTGAGCGAGGAAGCGGAAGAGCGCCCAATACGCAAACCGC
CTCTCCCCGCGCGTTGGCCGATTCATTAATGCAGCTGGCACGACAGGTTTCCCGACTGGAAAGCGGGCAG
TGAGCGCAACGCAATTAATACGCGTACCGCTAGCCAGGAAGAGTTTGTAGAAACGCAAAAAGGCCATCCG
TCAGGATGGCCTTCTGCTTAGTTTGATGCCTGGCAGTTTATGGCGGGCGTCCTGCCCGCCACCCTCCGGG
CCGTTGCTTCACAACGTTCAAATCCGCTCCCGGCGGATTTGTCCTACTCAGGAGAGCGTTCACCGACAAA
CAACAGATAAAACGAAAGGCCCAGTCTTCCGACTGAGCCTTTCGTTTTATTTGATGCCTGGCAGTTCCCT
ACTCTCGCGTTAACGCTAGCATGGATGTTTTCCCAGTCACGACGTTGTAAAACGACGGCCAGTCTTAAGC
TCGGGCCCTGCAGCTCTAGAGCTCGAATTCTACAGGTCACTAATACCATCTAAGTAGTTGGTTCATAGTG
ACTGCATATGTTGTGTTTTACAGTATTATGTAGTCTGTTTTTTATGCAAAATCTAATTTAATATATTGAT
ATTTATATCATTTTACGTTTCTCGTTCAACTTTCTTGTACAAAGTGGTGGTATCTAAAGGAGAGGCTGTC
ATCAAAGAGTTTATGAGATTTAAAGTCCACATGGAGGGAAGCATGAACGGTCATGAGTTTGAAATAGAAG
GAGAAGGTGAGGGTCGACCTTACGAAGGTACCCAGACCGCGAAGTTGAAAGTTACCAAAGGGGGCCCCTT
GCCGTTCAGTTGGGACATCCTGTCCCCTCAATTTATGTACGGAAGCAGGGCTTTTACGAAACATCCGGCT
GACATTCCCGATTACTATAAGCAAAGTTTCCCCGAGGGCTTTAAGTGGGAGCGCGTAATGAATTTTGAGG
ATGGCGGTGCTGTTACAGTCACACAGGATACATCCCTCGAAGACGGAACGTTGATCTACAAAGTTAAACT
TCGCGGGACTAACTTCCCGCCCGATGGCCCTGTGATGCAAAAGAAGACTATGGGATGGGAGGCCAGCACG
GAAAGACTCTACCCTGAAGATGGCGTACTTAAAGGTGATATAAAAATGGCTCTGCGCCTGAAGGATGGAG
GTCGTTACCTCGCCGATTTCAAGACCACCTACAAAGCCAAAAAACCCGTGCAGATGCCTGGCGCATATAA
TGTAGATAGGAAGCTGGACATCACTAGCCATAATGAAGATTACACCGTTGTAGAGCAATACGAACGATCA
GAGGGCCGTCACTCAACCGGCGGTATGGATGAACTCTATAAGTAACAACTTTATTATACAAAGTTGGCAT
TATAAAAAAGCATTGCTTATCAATTTGTTGCAACGAACAGGTCACTATCAGTCAAAATAAAATCATTATT
TGGAGCTCCATGGTAGCGTTAACGCGGCCGCGATATCCCCTATAGTGAGTCGTATTACATGGTCATAGCT
GTTTCCTGGCAGCTCTGGCCCGTGTCTCAAAATCTCTGATGTTACATTGCACAAGATAAAAATATATCAT
CATGAACAATAAAACTGTCTGCTTACATAAACAGTAATACAAGGGGTGTTATGAGCCATATTCAACGGGA
AACGTCGAGGCCGCGATTAAATTCCAACATGGATGCTGATTTATATGGGTATAAATGGGCTCGCGATAAT
GTCGGGCAATCAGGTGCGACAATCTATCGCTTGTATGGGAAGCCCGATGCGCCAGAGTTGTTTCTGAAAC
ATGGCAAAGGTAGCGTTGCCAATGATGTTACAGATGAGATGGTCAGACTAAACTGGCTGACGGAATTTAT
GCCTCTTCCGACCATCAAGCATTTTATCCGTACTCCTGATGATGCATGGTTACTCACCACTGCGATCCCC
GGAAAAACAGCATTCCAGGTATTAGAAGAATATCCTGATTCAGGTGAAAATATTGTTGATGCGCTGGCAG
TGTTCCTGCGCCGGTTGCATTCGATTCCTGTTTGTAATTGTCCTTTTAACAGCGATCGCGTATTTCGTCT
CGCTCAGGCGCAATCACGAATGAATAACGGTTTGGTTGATGCGAGTGATTTTGATGACGAGCGTAATGGC
TGGCCTGTTGAACAAGTCTGGAAAGAAATGCATAAACTTTTGCCATTCTCACCGGATTCAGTCGTCACTC
ATGGTGATTTCTCACTTGATAACCTTATTTTTGACGAGGGGAAATTAATAGGTTGTATTGATGTTGGACG
AGTCGGAATCGCAGACCGATACCAGGATCTTGCCATCCTATGGAACTGCCTCGGTGAGTTTTCTCCTTCA
TTACAGAAACGGCTTTTTCAAAAATATGGTATTGATAATCCTGATATGAATAAATTGCAGTTTCATTTGA
TGCTCGATGAGTTTTTCTAATCAGAATTGGTTAATTGGTTGTAACACTGGCAGAGCATTACGCTGACTTG
ACGGGACGGCGCAAGCTCATGACCAAAATCCCTTAACGTGAGTTACGCGTCGTTCCACTGAGCGTCAGAC
CCCGTAGAAAAGATCAAAGGATCTTCTTGAGATCCTTTTTTTCTGCGCGTAATCTGCTGCTTGCAAACAA
AAAAACCACCGCTACCAGCGGTGGTTTGTTTGCCGGATCAAGAGCTACCAACTCTTTTTCCGAAGGTAAC
TGGCTTCAGCAGAGCGCAGATACCAAATACTGTTCTTCTAGTGTAGCCGTAGTTAGGCCACCACTTCAAG
AACTCTGTAGCACCGCCTACATACCTCGCTCTGCTAATCCTGTTACCAGTGGCTGCTGCCAGTGGCGATA
AGTCGTGTCTTACCGGGTTGGACTCAAGACGATAGTTACCGGATAAGGCGCAGCGGTCGGGCTGAACGGG
GGGTTCGTGCACACAGCCCAGCTTGGAGCGAACGACCTACACCGAACTGAGATACCTACAGCGTGAGCTA
TGAGAAAGCGCCACGCTTCCCGAAGGGAGAAAGGCGGACAGGTATCCGGTAAGCGGCAGGGTCGGAACAG
GAGAGCGCACGAGGGAGCTTCCAGGGGGAAACGCCTGGTATCTTTATAGTCCTGTCGGGTTTCGCCACCT
CTGACTTGAGCGTCGATTTTTGTGATGCTCGTCAGGGGGGCGGAGCCTATGGAAAAACGCCAGCAACGCG
GCCTTTTTACGGTTCCTGGCCTTTTGCTGGCCTTTTGCTCACATGTT
Features (pLannotate 1.2.2; 11 found; start..end, strand, type, name):
    121..213     +  CDS            lacI (fragment): lac repressor; lacI; The lac repressor binds to the lac operator to inhibit transcription in E. coli. This inhibition can be relieved by adding lactose or isopropyl-β-D-thiogalactopyranoside (IPTG).
    268..295     -  terminator     rrnB T2 terminator: transcription terminator T2 from the E. coli rrnB gene
    427..470     +  terminator     rrnB T1 terminator: Escherichia coli rrnB; transcription terminator T1 from the E. coli rrnB gene
    517..553     -  CDS            lacZα (fragment): LacZα fragment of β-galactosidase; lacZ fragment
    624..748     -  protein_bind   attR2: mutant version of attR; recombination site for the Gateway® LR reaction LR Clonase™
    750..1442    +  CDS            mScarlet: mScarlet is a basic (constitutively fluorescent) red fluorescent protein published in 2016, derived from synthetic construct. It has moderate acid sensitivity.
   1446..1466    -  protein_bind   attB3: mutant version of attB; core recombination site for the Gateway® BP reaction BP Clonase™
   1457..1542    -  protein_bind   attL1 (fragment): mutant version of attL; recombination site for the Gateway® LR reaction LR Clonase™
   1579..1597    -  promoter       T7 promoter: promoter for bacteriophage T7 RNA polymerase
   1731..2540    +  CDS            KanR: aminoglycoside phosphotransferase; aph(3')-Ia; confers resistance to kanamycin in bacteria or G418 (Geneticin®) in eukaryotes
   2687..3275    +  rep_origin     ori: high-copy-number ColE1/pMB1/pBR322/pUC origin of replication
