[The description below was written by a language model from this plasmid's Addgene catalogue record and pLannotate feature annotations shown in this document.]
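Description:
p3E-mScarlet is a Multisite Gateway entry clone built in the Invitrogen pDONR_P2R-P3 backbone. It carries the coding sequence for mScarlet, a synthetic, constitutively fluorescent red protein. The sequenced plasmid is 3,337 nt. It is propagated in E. coli from a high-copy ColE1/pUC-type origin and selected with kanamycin through an aminoglycoside phosphotransferase (KanR) gene. Upstream of the cloning region are rrnB T1 and T2 transcription terminators, which insulate the insert from read-through transcription in bacteria. A T7 promoter lies on the far side of the insert. Short lacI and lacZα fragments are also annotated, but they are backbone remnants with no evident function.

The mScarlet open reading frame is flanked by an attR2 site on one side and, on the other, a site annotated as an attB3 core overlapping an "attL1" fragment. In a clone derived from pDONR_P2R-P3, this second annotation most likely represents an attL3 site that the automated annotation has mislabelled. The attR2/attL3 pair is the arrangement found in a 3' entry clone. The plasmid name (p3E) and the stated aim of fusing mScarlet to the 3' end of an ORF agree with this, although the catalogue purpose line calls it a "middle entry" vector. No eukaryotic promoter is present, so the plasmid is not an expression construct. In an LR Clonase reaction it is combined with a 5' promoter entry clone, a middle entry clone carrying a gene of interest, and a destination vector. The resulting expression construct encodes the protein of interest tagged with mScarlet at its C-terminus, which allows red fluorescence imaging of its localisation.
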