Addgene plasmid #140875: p3E-mScarlet
Purpose: Multisite Gateway middle entry vector for fusing mScarlet to the 3' end of an ORF.
Depositing lab: Rob Parton. Depositing organization: University of Queensland, Institute for Molecular Bioscience. Publication: In vivo cell biological screening identifies an endocytic capture mechanism for T-tubule formation. Hall TE, Martel N, Ariotti N, Xiong Z, Lo HP, Ferguson C, Rae J, Lim YW, Parton RG. Nat Commun. 2020 Jul 24;11(1):3711. doi: 10.1038/s41467-020-17486-w. PubMed 32709891.
Backbone
  Vector backbone: pDONR_P2R-P3
  Backbone manufacturer: Invitrogen
  Vector type: Gateway entry clone
Growth in bacteria
  Bacterial resistance: Kanamycin, 50 μg/mL
  Growth temperature: 37°C
  Growth strain: DH5alpha
  Copy number: High Copy
Gene/Insert
  Gene/Insert name: mScarlet
  Species: Synthetic
Terms and licenses: Academic/Nonprofit Terms; Industry Terms: Not Available to Industry
How to cite: p3E-mScarlet was a gift from Rob Parton (Addgene plasmid # 140875 ; http://n2t.net/addgene:140875 ; RRID:Addgene_140875)
